>Addgene plasmid #85949 | pOP592 | addgene full sequence | sequence record 169645 | Addgene NGS Result
CATCGATTTAGCACAGCTAACACCACGTCGTCCCTATCTGCTGCCCTAGGTCTATGAGTGGTTGCTGGAT
AACTTTACGGGCATGCATAAGGCTCGTATAATATATTCAGGGAGACCACAACGGTTTCCCTCTACAAATA
ATTTTGTTTAACTTTGCATGCCAGTTGTAGATCAGCATAGCATAGACAACCAAGGAGGTAGTGCACATGG
ATAAGAAATACTCTATTGGTTTGGCTATCGGTACAAACTCTGTTGGTTGGGCTGTTATTACTGATGAATA
CAAGGTTCCATCCAAGAAGTTCAAGGTTTTGGGTAACACTGATAGACACTCCATCAAAAAGAACTTGATT
GGTGCCTTGTTGTTCGATTCTGGTGAAACTGCTGAAGCTACTAGATTGAAAAGAACCGCTAGAAGAAGAT
ACACCAGAAGAAAGAACAGAATCTGCTACTTGCAAGAAATCTTCTCCAACGAAATGGCCAAGGTTGATGA
TTCATTCTTCCACAGATTGGAAGAATCCTTCTTGGTCGAAGAAGATAAGAAGCACGAAAGACATCCAATC
TTCGGTAACATCGTTGATGAAGTTGCTTACCACGAAAAGTACCCAACTATCTACCATTTGAGAAAGAAGT
TGGTTGACTCTACCGATAAGGCTGATTTGAGATTGATCTATTTGGCTTTGGCCCACATGATTAAGTTCAG
AGGTCATTTCTTGATCGAAGGTGATTTGAACCCAGATAACTCCGATGTTGATAAGTTGTTCATCCAATTA
GTCCAAACCTACAATCAATTATTCGAAGAAAACCCAATCAACGCCTCTGGTGTTGATGCTAAAGCTATTT
TGTCTGCCAGATTGTCCAAGTCCAGAAGATTAGAAAATTTGATCGCCCAATTACCAGGTGAAAAGAAGAA
TGGTTTGTTCGGTAATTTGATTGCCTTGTCTTTGGGTTTGACTCCAAACTTCAAGTCCAATTTCGATTTG
GCTGAAGATGCCAAGTTGCAATTATCTAAGGATACCTACGATGACGATTTGGATAACTTGTTGGCTCAAA
TCGGTGATCAATACGCTGATTTGTTTTTGGCTGCTAAGAACTTGTCCGATGCCATTTTGTTGTCCGATAT
TTTGAGAGTCAACACCGAAATTACTAAGGCTCCATTGTCTGCCTCTATGATCAAAAGATACGATGAACAC
CACCAAGACTTGACTTTGTTGAAGGCTTTGGTCAGACAACAATTACCTGAAAAGTACAAAGAAATTTTCT
TCGATCAATCCAAGAACGGTTACGCCGGTTATATTGATGGTGGTGCTTCTCAAGAAGAATTTTACAAGTT
CATCAAGCCAATCTTGGAAAAGATGGACGGTACTGAAGAATTATTGGTCAAGTTGAACAGAGAAGATTTG
TTGAGAAAGCAAAGAACCTTCGACAACGGTTCTATTCCACATCAAATTCACTTGGGTGAATTGCACGCAA
TTTTGAGAAGACAAGAAGATTTTTATCCATTCTTGAAGGACAACAGAGAAAAGATCGAAAAGATTCTGAC
CTTCAGAATCCCTTACTACGTTGGTCCATTGGCTAGAGGTAATTCAAGATTTGCCTGGATGACTAGAAAG
TCCGAAGAAACTATTACTCCTTGGAACTTCGAAGAAGTTGTAGATAAGGGTGCTTCTGCCCAATCCTTTA
TTGAAAGAATGACCAACTTCGACAAGAACTTGCCAAACGAAAAGGTTTTGCCAAAGCACTCTTTGTTGTA
CGAATACTTCACCGTCTACAACGAATTGACTAAGGTTAAGTACGTCACCGAAGGTATGAGAAAACCAGCT
TTTTTATCCGGTGAACAAAAGAAGGCTATCGTCGATTTGTTGTTCAAGACCAACAGAAAGGTTACTGTCA
AGCAATTAAAAGAAGATTACTTCAAGAAAATCGAATGCTTCGACTCCGTTGAAATTTCTGGTGTCGAAGA
TAGATTCAATGCCTCTTTAGGTACTTACCATGACTTGTTGAAAATCATCAAGGACAAGGATTTCTTGGAC
AACGAAGAAAACGAAGATATTTTGGAAGATATTGTCTTGACATTGACCTTGTTTGAAGATAGAGAAATGA
TTGAAGAAAGATTGAAAACCTACGCCCACTTGTTCGATGATAAGGTTATGAAGCAATTAAAGAGAAGAAG
ATACACTGGTTGGGGTAGATTGTCCAGAAAATTGATTAACGGTATCAGAGACAAGCAATCCGGTAAGACC
ATTTTGGACTTTTTGAAGTCTGATGGTTTCGCTAACAGAAACTTCATGCAATTAATCCACGACGATTCCT
TGACTTTCAAAGAAGATATACAAAAGGCCCAAGTCTCTGGTCAAGGTGATTCTTTACATGAACATATCGC
TAACTTGGCTGGTTCTCCAGCTATTAAGAAGGGTATTTTACAAACCGTTAAGGTCGTTGACGAATTGGTC
AAAGTTATGGGTAGACATAAGCCAGAAAACATCGTTATCGAAATGGCTAGAGAAAATCAAACCACCCAAA
AGGGTCAAAAGAACTCCAGAGAAAGAATGAAGAGAATCGAAGAAGGTATCAAAGAATTGGGTTCCCAAAT
TTTGAAAGAACACCCAGTTGAAAACACCCAATTACAAAACGAAAAGTTGTACTTGTACTACTTGCAAAAC
GGTAGAGATATGTACGTTGACCAAGAATTGGACATCAACAGATTGTCTGATTACGATGTTGACGCTATCG
TTCCACAATCTTTTTTGAAGGATGACTCCATTGACAACAAGGTCTTGACTAGATCCGATAAGAATAGAGG
TAAGTCCGATAACGTTCCATCTGAAGAAGTCGTTAAGAAAATGAAGAACTATTGGAGACAATTATTGAAC
GCCAAGTTGATCACCCAAAGAAAGTTTGACAATTTGACCAAGGCTGAAAGAGGTGGTTTGTCTGAATTGG
ATAAGGCAGGTTTCATCAAAAGACAATTAGTAGAAACCAGACAAATCACCAAGCACGTTGCTCAAATTTT
GGATAGTAGAATGAACACTAAGTACGACGAAAACGACAAATTGATCAGAGAAGTTAAGGTCATTACCTTG
AAGTCCAAGTTGGTTTCCGATTTCAGAAAGGACTTCCAATTCTACAAGGTCAGAGAAATCAACAACTACC
ATCATGCACATGATGCTTACTTGAATGCTGTTGTTGGTACTGCCTTGATTAAGAAGTATCCAAAGTTGGA
ATCCGAATTTGTCTACGGTGATTACAAGGTTTACGACGTTAGAAAGATGATCGCCAAGTCCGAACAAGAA
ATTGGTAAAGCTACTGCCAAATACTTCTTCTACTCCAATATTATGAATTTCTTTAAGACCGAAATCACTT
TGGCCAACGGTGAAATTAGAAAAAGACCATTGATTGAAACTAATGGTGAAACAGGTGAAATCGTTTGGGA
TAAGGGTAGAGATTTTGCCACTGTTAGAAAGGTATTGTCCATGCCACAAGTAAACATCGTCAAAAAGACC
GAAGTTCAAACTGGTGGTTTCTCCAAAGAATCCATTTTGCCTAAGAGAAACTCCGATAAGTTGATCGCTA
GAAAAAAAGACTGGGACCCAAAAAAGTACGGTGGTTTTGATTCTCCAACTGTTGCTTACTCTGTTTTGGT
TGTTGCTAAGGTCGAAAAGGGTAAGAGTAAGAAGTTGAAGTCCGTCAAAGAATTATTAGGTATCACTATC
ATGGAAAGATCCTCATTCGAAAAGAATCCTATCGACTTTTTGGAAGCCAAGGGTTACAAAGAAGTCAAGA
AGGACTTGATCATTAAGTTGCCAAAGTACAGTTTGTTCGAATTGGAAAATGGTAGAAAGAGAATGTTGGC
TTCTGCCGGTGAATTACAAAAGGGTAATGAATTGGCTTTGCCATCCAAGTACGTTAATTTCTTATACTTG
GCCTCCCACTACGAAAAATTGAAAGGTTCTCCTGAAGATAACGAACAAAAGCAATTATTTGTCGAACAAC
ACAAGCACTACTTGGACGAAATCATTGAACAAATTTCCGAATTTTCCAAAAGAGTCATTTTGGCTGACGC
CAATTTGGACAAAGTTTTGTCAGCTTACAACAAGCACAGAGATAAGCCAATTAGAGAACAAGCTGAAAAC
ATCATTCACTTGTTCACTTTGACTAACTTGGGTGCTCCAGCTGCTTTTAAGTATTTCGATACCACTATCG
ACAGAAAGAGATACACCTCTACCAAAGAAGTTTTGGACGCTACTTTGATCCACCAATCTATTACTGGTTT
GTACGAAACTAGAATCGACTTGTCTCAATTAGGTGGTGATTAACAAGCTTGAGCTTTGACAGCTAGCTCA
GTCCTAGGTATAATGCTAGCCCCTGATAGAGATACTGAGCACATCAGCGTTTTAGAGCTAGAAATAGCAA
GTTAAAATAAGGCTAGTCCGTTATCAACTTGAAAAAGTGGCACCGAGTCGGTGCTTTTTTGGCATCAAAT
AAAACGAAAGGCTCAGTCGAAAGACTGGGCCTTTCGTTTTATCTGTTGTTTGTCGGTGAACGCTCTCCTG
AGTAGGACAAATCCGCCGCCCTAGAATCCCTAGTCGATTAGCACCTTTGACAGCTAGCTCAGTCCTAGGT
ATAATGCTAGCCCCCAATTATGATAGATTCAATTGTGAGGTTTTAGAGCTAGAAATAGCAAGTTAAAATA
AGGCTAGTCCGTTATCAACTTGAAAAAGTGGCACCGAGTCGGTGCTTTTTTGGCATCAAATAAAACGAAA
GGCTCAGTCGAAAGACTGGGCCTTTCGTTTTATCTGTTGTTTGTCGGTGAACGCTCTCCTGAGTAGGACA
AATCCGCCGCCCTAGACCTCGATACCCTAGCTAATACTTGACAGCTAGCTCAGTCCTAGGTATAATGCTA
GCCCCAAACCATTAACACAAGAGCAGCTTGGTTTTAGAGCTAGAAATAGCAAGTTAAAATAAGGCTAGTC
CGTTATCAACTTGAAAAAGTGGCACCGAGTCGGTGCTTTTTTGGCATCAAATAAAACGAAAGGCTCAGTC
GAAAGACTGGGCCTTTCGTTTTATCTGTTGTTTGTCGGTGAACGCTCTCCTGAGTAGGACAAATCCGCCG
CCCTAGAAGCTCGAATTCTCTAGAGAATCAGGTTTGTGCCAATACCAGTAGAAACAGACGAAGAATCCAT
GGGTATGGACAGTTTTCCCTTTGATATGTAACGGTGAACAGTTGTTCTACTTTTGTTTGTTAGTCTTGAT
GCTTCACTGATAGATACAAGAGCCATAAGAACCTCAGATCCTTCCGTATTTAGCCAGTATGTTCTCTAGT
GTGGTTCGTTGTTTTTGCGTGAGCCATGAGAACGAACCATTGAGATCATACTTACTTTGCATGTCACTCA
AAAATTTTGCCTCAAAACTGGTGAGCTGAATTTTTGCAGTTAAAGCATCGTGTAGTGTTTTTCTTAGTCC
GTTATGTAGGTAGGAATCTGATGTAATGGTTGTTGGTATTTTGTCACCATTCATTTTTATCTGGTTGTTC
TCAAGTTCGGTTACGAGATCCATTTGTCTATCTAGTTCAACTTGGAAAATCAACGTATCAGTCGGGCGGC
CTCGCTTATCAACCACCAATTTCATATTGCTGTAAGTGTTTAAATCTTTACTTATTGGTTTCAAAACCCA
TTGGTTAAGCCTTTTAAACTCATGGTAGTTATTTTCAAGCATTAACATGAACTTAAATTCATCAAGGCTA
ATCTCTATATTTGCCTTGTGAGTTTTCTTTTGTGTTAGTTCTTTTAATAACCACTCATAAATCCTCATAG
AGTATTTGTTTTCAAAAGACTTAACATGTTCCAGATTATATTTTATGAATTTTTTTAACTGGAAAAGATA
AGGCAATATCTCTTCACTAAAAACTAATTCTAATTTTTCGCTTGAGAACTTGGCATAGTTTGTCCACTGG
AAAATCTCAAAGCCTTTAACCAAAGGATTCCTGATTTCCACAGTTCTCGTCATCAGCTCTCTGGTTGCTT
TAGCTAATACACCATAAGCATTTTCCCTACTGATGTTCATCATCTGAACGTATTGGTTATAAGTGAACGA
TACCGTCCGTTCTTTCCTTGTAGGGTTTTCAATCGTGGGGTTGAGTAGTGCCACACAGCATAAAATTAGC
TTGGTTTCATGCTCCGTTAAGTCATAGCGACTAATCGCTAGTTCATTTGCTTTGAAAACAACTAATTCAG
ACATACATCTCAATTGGTCTAGGTGATTTTAATCACTATACCAATTGAGATGGGCTAGTCAATGATAATT
ACTAGTCCTTTTCCTTTGAGTTGTGGGTATCTGTAAATTCTGCTAGACCTTTGCTGGAAAACTTGTAAAT
TCTGCTAGACCCTCTGTAAATTCCGCTAGACCTTTGTGTGTTTTTTTTGTTTATATTCAAGTGGTTATAA
TTTATAGAATAAAGAAAGAATAAAAAAAGATAAAAAGAATAGATCCCAGCCCTGTGTATAACTCACTACT
TTAGTCAGTTCCGCAGTATTACAAAAGGATGTCGCAAACGCTGTTTGCTCCTCTACAAAACAGACCTTAA
AACCCTAAAGGCTTAAGTAGCACCCTCGCAAGCTCGGTTGCGGCCGCAATCGGGCAAATCGCTGAATATT
CCTTTTGTCTCCGACCATCAGGCACCTGAGTCGCTGTCTTTTTCGTGACATTCAGTTCGCTGCGCTCACG
GCTCTGGCAGTGAATGGGGGTAAATGGCACTACAGGCGCCTTTTATGGATTCATGCAAGGAAACTACCCA
TAATACAAGAAAAGCCCGTCACGGGCTTCTCAGGGCGTTTTATGGCGGGTCTGCTATGTGGTGCTATCTG
ACTTTTTGCTGTTCAGCAGTTCCTGCCCTCTGATTTTCCAGTCTGACCACTTCGGATTATCCCGTGACAG
GTCATTCAGACTGGCTAATGCACCCAGTAAGGCAGCGGTATCATCAACGGGGTCTGACGCTCAGTGGAAC
GAAAACTCACGTTAAGGGATTTTGGTCATGAGATTATCAAAAAGGATCTTCACCTAGATCCTTTTAAATT
AAAAATGAAGTTTTAAATCAATCTAAAGTATATATGAGTAAACTTGGTCTGACAGTTACCAATGCTTAAT
CAGTGAGGCACCTATCTCAGCGATCTGTCTATTTCGTTCATCCATAGTTGCCTGACTCCCCGTCGTGTAG
ATAACTACGATACGGGAGGGCTTACCATCTGGCCCCAGTGCTGCAATGATACCGCGAGACCCACGCTCAC
CGGCTCCAGATTTATCAGCAATAAACCAGCCAGCCGGAAGGGCCGAGCGCAGAAGTGGTCCTGCAACTTT
ATCCGCCTCCATCCAGTCTATTAATTGTTGCCGGGAAGCTAGAGTAAGTAGTTCGCCAGTTAATAGTTTG
CGCAACGTTGTTGCCATTGCTACAGGCATCGTGGTGTCACGCTCGTCGTTTGGTATGGCTTCATTCAGCT
CCGGTTCCCAACGATCAAGGCGAGTTACATGATCCCCCATGTTGTGCAAAAAAGCGGTTAGCTCCTTCGG
TCCTCCGATCGTTGTCAGAAGTAAGTTGGCCGCAGTGTTATCACTCATGGTTATGGCAGCACTGCATAAT
TCTCTTACTGTCATGCCATCCGTAAGATGCTTTTCTGTGACTGGTGAGTACTCAACCAAGTCATTCTGAG
AATAGTGTATGCGGCGACCGAGTTGCTCTTGCCCGGCGTCAATACGGGATAATACCGCGCCACATAGCAG
AACTTTAAAAGTGCTCATCATTGGAAAACGTTCTTCGGGGCGAAAACTCTCAAGGATCTTACCGCTGTTG
AGATCCAGTTCGATGTAACCCACTCGTGCACCCAACTGATCTTCAGCATCTTTTACTTTCACCAGCGTTT
CTGGGTGAGCAAAAACAGGAAGGCAAAATGCCGCAAAAAAGGGAATAAGGGCGACACGGAAATGTTGAAT
ACTCATACTCTTCCTTTTTCAATATTATTGAAGCATTTATCAGGGTTATTGTCTCATGAGCGGATACATA
TTTGAATGTATTTAGAAAAATAAACAAATAGGGGTTCCGCGCACATTTCCCCGAAAAGTGCCACCTG
Features (pLannotate 1.2.2; 18 found; start..end, strand, type, name):
      2..73      +  CDS            sspB (fragment): SSPB_ECOLI - Experimental evidence at protein level: Swiss-Prot protein existence level 1. Also stimulates degradation of the N-terminus of RseA (residues 1-108, alone or in complex with sigma-E) by ClpX-ClpP in a non-ssrA-mediated fashion. From Escherichia coli (strain K12).
    207..4310    +  CDS            cas9: CAS9_STRP1 - Also known as csn1 From Streptococcus pyogenes serotype M1.
   4326..4360    +  promoter       J23119 promoter: bacterial promoter (Registry of Standard Biological Parts BBa J23119)
   4364..4388    +  promoter       PLtetO-1 promoter (fragment): modified phage lambda PL promoter with tet operator sites (Lutz and Bujard, 1997)
   4389..4464    +  misc_RNA       gRNA scaffold: guide RNA scaffold for the Streptococcus pyogenes CRISPR/Cas9 system
   4476..4562    +  terminator     rrnB T1 terminator: Escherichia coli rrnB; transcription terminator T1 from the E. coli rrnB gene
   4597..4631    +  promoter       J23119 promoter: bacterial promoter (Registry of Standard Biological Parts BBa J23119)
   4660..4735    +  misc_RNA       gRNA scaffold: guide RNA scaffold for the Streptococcus pyogenes CRISPR/Cas9 system
   4747..4833    +  terminator     rrnB T1 terminator: Escherichia coli rrnB; transcription terminator T1 from the E. coli rrnB gene
   4868..4902    +  promoter       J23119 promoter: bacterial promoter (Registry of Standard Biological Parts BBa J23119)
   4906..4930    +  CDS            λ repressor (fragment): phage λ repressor; cI
   4931..5006    +  misc_RNA       gRNA scaffold: guide RNA scaffold for the Streptococcus pyogenes CRISPR/Cas9 system
   5018..5104    +  terminator     rrnB T1 terminator: Escherichia coli rrnB; transcription terminator T1 from the E. coli rrnB gene
   5135..5161    +  terminator     λ tL3 terminator (fragment): transcription terminator tL3 from phage λ
   5284..6234    -  CDS            Rep101(Ts): temperature-sensitive version of the RepA protein needed for replication with the pSC101 origin (Armstrong et al., 1984); rep101 encoding an A56V mutation
   6282..6504    -  rep_origin     pSC101 ori: low-copy replication origin that requires the Rep101 protein
   7126..7986    -  CDS            AmpR: β-lactamase; bla; confers resistance to ampicillin, carbenicillin, and related antibiotics
   7987..8091    -  promoter       AmpR promoter: bla
