[The description below was written by a language model from this plasmid's Addgene catalogue record and pLannotate feature annotations shown in this document.]
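Description:
pOP592 is a low-copy bacterial expression plasmid built on a pDK46-derived backbone, described in its record as pOP576 carrying a "gRNA key". It replicates in E. coli from the pSC101 origin together with the temperature-sensitive Rep101 (RepA A56V) protein, which is consistent with the recorded 30°C growth temperature and low copy number. An ampicillin-resistance β-lactamase gene under its own bla promoter provides selection.

The payload, assembled by Gibson cloning, is listed as dCas9 and gRNA. The feature table shows a full-length Streptococcus pyogenes cas9 open reading frame. The annotation cannot distinguish the catalytically dead form, so the dCas9 identity rests on the catalogue entry. No promoter for this gene is annotated, and the record does not state how it is driven. A short sspB fragment is annotated just upstream, and its significance is not explained.

Downstream of cas9 are three tandem guide RNA units, each made up of a constitutive J23119 promoter, a spacer, the S. pyogenes gRNA scaffold and an rrnB T1 terminator. A λ tL3 terminator fragment follows the array. Short matches to PLtetO-1 and to the λ cI repressor coding sequence sit where the spacers of the first and third units would be. This suggests those guides target these sequences, though the record does not say so, and the second spacer is unannotated.

The associated publication concerns encryption and steganography of synthetic gene circuits. In that context the plasmid appears to supply a dCas9-plus-guide combination that acts as the "key" controlling a circuit, but the record does not describe the specific circuit or the intended outcome.
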