Addgene plasmid #85949: pOP592
Purpose: pOP576 with gRNA key
Depositing lab: Timothy Lu. Depositing organization: Massachusetts Institute of Technology. Publication: Encryption and steganography of synthetic gene circuits. Purcell O, Wang J, Siuti P, Lu TK. Nat Commun. 2018 Nov 22;9(1):4942. doi: 10.1038/s41467-018-07144-7. PubMed 30467337.
Backbone
  Vector backbone: pDK46 derivative
  Vector type: Bacterial Expression
Growth in bacteria
  Bacterial resistance: Ampicillin, 100 μg/mL
  Growth temperature: 30°C
  Growth strain: DH5alpha
  Copy number: Low Copy
Gene/Insert
  Gene/Insert name: dCas9 and gRNA
  Cloning method: Gibson Cloning
  Sequencing primers: 5′ unknown; 3′ rrnB-T1-term-Rev
Terms and licenses: Academic/Nonprofit Terms; Industry Terms: Not Available to Industry
How to cite: pOP592 was a gift from Timothy Lu (Addgene plasmid # 85949 ; http://n2t.net/addgene:85949 ; RRID:Addgene_85949)
